Addgene plasmid #160673: pJMP2834
Purpose: Mobile CRISPRi sfGFP 'test', gmc6 sgRNA
Depositing lab: Jason Peters. Depositing organization: University of Wisconsin, Madison. Publication: Programmable Gene Knockdown in Diverse Bacteria Using Mobile-CRISPRi. Banta AB, Ward RD, Tran JS, Bacon EE, Peters JM. Curr Protoc Microbiol. 2020 Dec;59(1):e130. doi: 10.1002/cpmc.130. PubMed 33332762.
Backbone
  Vector backbone: R6Kγ
  Vector type: Bacterial Expression
  Selectable markers: Kanamycin
Growth in bacteria
  Bacterial resistance: Ampicillin, 100 μg/mL
  Growth temperature: 37°C
  Growth strain: BW25141
  Copy number: High Copy
Gene/Insert
  Gene/Insert name: gmc6 (gfp) sgRNA
  gRNA/shRNA sequence: CATCTAATTCAACAAGAATT
  Species: Synthetic
  Cloning method: Gibson Cloning
Terms and licenses: Academic/Nonprofit Terms; Industry Terms: Not Available to Industry
How to cite: pJMP2834 was a gift from Jason Peters (Addgene plasmid # 160673 ; http://n2t.net/addgene:160673 ; RRID:Addgene_160673)
