[The description below was written by a language model from this plasmid's Addgene catalogue record and pLannotate feature annotations shown in this document.]
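Description:
pJMP2834 is a Mobile-CRISPRi "test" plasmid for bacteria, an approximately 12 kb suicide-type delivery vector built on an R6Kγ backbone. The R6K γ origin needs the pi initiator protein, so the plasmid replicates only in pir-carrying E. coli hosts such as the listed growth strain. It is maintained there with ampicillin through the backbone β-lactamase gene. An incP oriT allows conjugative transfer into recipient bacteria, where the plasmid cannot replicate. The payload sits between Tn7L and Tn7R ends, an arrangement designed for Tn7 transposition into the recipient chromosome. No Tn7 transposase genes are annotated, so the transposition functions presumably come from elsewhere. Integrants are selected with kanamycin via a neo cassette that lies inside the transposon. This cassette is flanked by FRT sites, which should permit later marker removal by FLP recombinase.

Within the Tn7 ends the construct carries a complete, self-reporting knockdown system. Catalytically dead S. pyogenes dCas9 (D10A, H840A) is fused to a 3xMyc tag. It is preceded by a hybrid promoter annotated with a PLtetO-1 fragment and a lac operator. A lac operator fragment also lies upstream of the sgRNA scaffold (annotated as a tracrRNA fragment). A lacIq-driven lacI gene supplies the repressor, so the system appears to be IPTG-inducible. The sgRNA, gmc6, is a synthetic guide targeting gfp, and a superfolder GFP gene is carried on the same element. The promoter driving sfGFP is not annotated. Terminators (rrnB T1, lambda t0) insulate the cassettes, and several small annotated fragments (CmR, rop, lacZα, p15A) look like cloning remnants. Because target and guide integrate together, loss of green fluorescence on induction reports CRISPRi efficacy, making the plasmid useful for checking whether Mobile-CRISPRi works in a new bacterial species.
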