Features (pLannotate 1.2.2; 32 found; start..end, strand, type, name):
      1..78      +  promoter       lacIq promoter: lacI (mutant); In the lacIq allele, a single base change in the promoter boosts expression of the lacI gene about 10-fold.
     79..1161    +  CDS            lacI: lac repressor; lacI; The lac repressor binds to the lac operator to inhibit transcription in E. coli. This inhibition can be relieved by adding lactose or isopropyl-β-D-thiogalactopyranoside (IPTG).
   1174..1195    +  protein_bind   CAP binding site: CAP binding activates transcription in the presence of cAMP. E. coli catabolite activator protein
   1266..1352    +  ncRNA          Thr leader (fragment): Accession: RF00506 - Threonine operon leader
   1445..1462    +  protein_bind   lac operator (fragment): The lac repressor binds to the lac operator to inhibit transcription in E. coli. This inhibition can be relieved by adding lactose or isopropyl-β-D-thiogalactopyranoside (IPTG). lac repressor encoded by lacI
   1513..1580    +  misc_RNA       tracrRNA (fragment): trans-activating CRISPR RNA for the Streptococcus pyogenes CRISPR/Cas9 system
   1818..2531    +  CDS            Superfolder GFP: Superfolder GFP is a basic (constitutively fluorescent) green fluorescent protein published in 2005, derived from Aequorea victoria. It is reported to be a very rapidly-maturing weak dimer.
   2676..2723    -  protein_bind   FRT: FLP-mediated recombination occurs in the 8-bp core sequence TCTAGAAA (Turan and Bode, 2011). FLP recombinase from the Saccharomyces cerevisiae 2μ plasmid
   2800..2828    +  promoter       Pc promoter: intI1 (promoter lies within the coding sequence); class 1 integron promoter
   2845..2907    +  CDS            tnpA (fragment): TN5P_ECOLX - Also known as tnp. Experimental evidence at protein level: Swiss-Prot protein existence level 1. Mediates transposition of transposon Tn5 by a 'cut and paste' mechanism. First, the monomeric transposase binds the 19 bp inverted DNA repeats flanking the transposon. Then, dimerization of the DNA- bound transposase creates a synaptic DNA complex. After nicking of the first DNA strand, excision of the transposon proceeds through a series of intermediates. The transposase then mediates the insertion of the transposon at a new site by strand transfer. The activity of the wild- type tran
   2939..3730    +  CDS            neo: KKA2_KLEPN - Also known as kan, nptII. Experimental evidence at protein level: Swiss-Prot protein existence level 1. Resistance to kanamycin, neomycin, paromomycin, ribostamycin, butirosin and gentamicin B. From Klebsiella pneumoniae.
   3785..3818    -  protein_bind   FRT (minimal): supports FLP-mediated excision but not integration (Turan and Bode, 2011) FLP recombinase from the Saccharomyces cerevisiae 2μ plasmid
   3883..3969    -  terminator     rrnB T1 terminator: Escherichia coli rrnB; transcription terminator T1 from the E. coli rrnB gene
   4033..4062    -  CDS            CmR (fragment): chloramphenicol acetyltransferase confers resistance to chloramphenicol
   4072..4166    -  terminator     lambda t0 terminator: transcription terminator from phage lambda
   4187..4211    +  misc_feature   MCS (fragment): pBluescript multiple cloning site
   4215..4413    +  mobile_element Tn7R (fragment): mini-Tn7 element (right end of the Tn7 transposon) Tn7
   4485..4553    +  CDS            lacZα (fragment): LacZα fragment of β-galactosidase; lacZ fragment
   4559..4658    -  misc_feature   bom (fragment): basis of mobility region from pBR322
   4760..4795    -  CDS            rop (fragment): Rop protein, which maintains plasmids at low copy number; rop
   4890..4994    +  promoter       AmpR promoter: bla
   4995..5855    +  CDS            AmpR: β-lactamase; bla; confers resistance to ampicillin, carbenicillin, and related antibiotics
   6028..6053    +  CDS            bla(M) (fragment): β-lactamase lacking the signal sequence; bla(M); allows cytosolic expression of β-lactamase
   6156..6544    +  rep_origin     R6K γ ori: γ replication origin from E. coli plasmid R6K; requires the R6K initiator protein pi for replication
   6555..6594    +  CDS            λ integrase (fragment): integrase from phage λ; int
   6813..6921    +  oriT           oriT: incP origin of transfer
   7025..7190    +  mobile_element Tn7L: mini-Tn7 element (left end of the Tn7 transposon) Tn7
   7345..7434    -  CDS            3xMyc: 3 tandem Myc epitope tags
   7444..11547   -  CDS            dCas9: catalytically dead mutant of the Cas9 endonuclease from the Streptococcus pyogenes Type II CRISPR/Cas system RNA-guided DNA-binding protein that lacks endonuclease activity due to the D10A mutation in the RuvC catalytic domain and the H840A mutation in the HNH catalytic domain
  11568..11589   -  promoter       PLtetO-1 promoter (fragment): modified phage lambda PL promoter with tet operator sites (Lutz and Bujard, 1997)
  11589..11606   -  protein_bind   lac operator (fragment): The lac repressor binds to the lac operator to inhibit transcription in E. coli. This inhibition can be relieved by adding lactose or isopropyl-β-D-thiogalactopyranoside (IPTG). lac repressor encoded by lacI
  11663..11782   +  rep_origin     p15A ori (fragment): Plasmids containing the medium-copy-number p15A origin of replication can be propagated in E. coli cells that contain a second plasmid with the ColE1 origin.
>Addgene plasmid #160673 | pJMP2834 | addgene full sequence | sequence record 314831 | Addgene NGS Result
GACACCATCGAATGGTGCAAAACCTTTCGCGGTATGGCATGATAGCGCCCGGAAGAGAGTCAATTCAGGG
TGGTGAATGTGAAACCAGTAACGTTATACGATGTCGCAGAGTATGCCGGTGTCTCTTATCAGACCGTTTC
CCGCGTGGTGAACCAGGCCAGCCACGTTTCTGCGAAAACGCGGGAAAAAGTGGAAGCGGCGATGGCGGAG
CTGAATTACATTCCCAACCGCGTGGCACAACAACTGGCGGGCAAACAGTCGTTGCTGATTGGCGTTGCCA
CCTCCAGTCTGGCCCTGCACGCGCCGTCGCAAATTGTCGCGGCGATTAAATCTCGCGCCGATCAACTGGG
TGCCAGCGTGGTGGTGTCGATGGTAGAACGAAGCGGCGTCGAAGCCTGTAAAGCGGCGGTGCACAATCTT
CTCGCGCAACGCGTCAGTGGGCTGATCATTAACTATCCGCTGGATGACCAGGATGCCATTGCTGTGGAAG
CTGCCTGCACTAATGTTCCGGCGTTATTTCTTGATGTCTCTGACCAGACACCCATCAACAGTATTATTTT
CTCCCATGAAGATGGTACGCGACTGGGCGTGGAGCATCTGGTCGCATTGGGTCACCAGCAAATCGCGCTG
TTAGCGGGCCCATTAAGTTCTGTCTCGGCGCGTCTGCGTCTGGCTGGCTGGCATAAATATCTCACTCGCA
ATCAAATTCAGCCGATAGCGGAACGGGAAGGCGACTGGAGTGCCATGTCCGGTTTTCAACAAACCATGCA
AATGCTGAATGAGGGCATCGTTCCCACTGCGATGCTGGTTGCCAACGATCAGATGGCGCTGGGCGCAATG
CGCGCCATTACCGAGTCCGGGCTGCGCGTTGGTGCGGATATCTCGGTAGTGGGATACGACGATACCGAAG
ATAGCTCATGTTATATCCCGCCGTTAACCACCATCAAACAGGATTTTCGCCTGCTGGGGCAAACCAGCGT
GGACCGCTTGCTGCAACTCTCTCAGGGCCAGGCGGTGAAGGGCAATCAGCTGTTGCCCGTCTCACTGGTG
AAAAGAAAAACCACCCTGGCGCCCAATACGCAAACCGCCTCTCCCCGCGCGTTGGCCGATTCATTAATGC
AGCTGGCACGACAGGTTTCCCGACTGGAAAGCGGGCAGTGAGCGCAACGCAATTAATGTAAGTTAGCTCA
CTCATTAGGCACCCCACCCGGGTCCTTGAGCCCCATTATCACCTCCAAAGCCTTCTCGTCTGGTCAGTTT
CACCTGTTTTACGTAAAAACCCGCTTCGGCGGGTTTTTACTTTTGGGGAAACACAGAAAAAAGCCCGCAC
CTGACAGTGCGGGCTTTTTTTTTCGACCAAAGGTGCGACTACTCTTGCCTACTACCTATCGACTGAGCTG
AAAGAATTCCTAAAGATCTATAAATGTGAGCGGATAACATTGACATTGTGAGCGGATAACAAGATACTTC
TAGTCATCTAATTCAACAAGAATTGTTTAAGAGCTATGCTGGAAACAGCATAGCAAGTTTAAATAAGGCT
AGTCCGTTATCAACTTGAAAAAGTGGCACCGAGTCGGTGCTTTTTTTTTGAATTCATGTGGCTGACCGTT
CTGTTGTCTCTCGCTCTTCCGAGTAGACGAACAATAAGGCCTCCCTAACGGGGGGCCTTTTTTATTGATA
ACAAAAGTCAGTGCTTCCGCTATTTCCAAAATACCGGGCTAATACGGTTTAAACGAAAATTTATCAAAAA
GAGTATTGACTTAAAGTCTAACCTATAGGATACTTACAGCCAGATCTGAGCGAGAAGGAGGTAAAGTATG
AGCAAAGGAGAAGAACTTTTCACTGGAGTTGTCCCAATTCTTGTTGAATTAGATGGTGATGTTAATGGGC
ACAAATTTTCTGTCCGTGGAGAGGGTGAAGGTGATGCTACAAACGGAAAACTCACCCTTAAATTTATTTG
CACTACTGGAAAACTACCTGTTCCGTGGCCAACACTTGTCACTACTCTGACCTATGGTGTTCAATGCTTT
TCCCGTTATCCGGATCACATGAAACGGCATGACTTTTTCAAGAGTGCCATGCCCGAAGGTTATGTACAGG
AACGCACTATATCTTTCAAAGATGACGGGACCTACAAGACGCGTGCTGAAGTCAAGTTTGAAGGTGATAC
CCTTGTTAATCGTATCGAGTTAAAGGGTATTGATTTTAAAGAAGATGGAAACATTCTTGGACACAAACTG
GAGTACAACTTTAACTCACACAATGTATACATCACGGCAGACAAACAAAAGAATGGAATCAAAGCTAACT
TCAAAATTCGCCACAACGTTGAAGATGGTTCCGTTCAACTAGCAGACCATTATCAACAAAATACTCCAAT
TGGCGATGGCCCTGTCCTTTTACCAGACAACCATTACCTGTCGACACAATCTGTCCTTTCGAAAGATCCC
AACGAAAAGCGTGACCACATGGTCCTTCTTGAGTTTGTAACTGCTGCTGGGATTACACATGGCATGGATG
AGCTCTACAAATAATAAGTTTAAACGACCTCCTGGATTTGCTCAGACAGCCTTTTCGTCATTCGTTTCAG
CCAAAAAACTTAAGACCGCCGGTCTTGTCCACTACCTTGCAGTAATGCGGTGGACAGGATCGGCGGTTTT
CTTTTCTCTTCTCAAGAAGTTCCTATACTTTCTAGAGAATAGGAACTTCGGAATAGGAACTTCCTCCTGA
ACGGCCATAAGAACGAAGGCTGTCTGTTGAACTCTCGAGCCGTGGAAACGGATGAAGGCACGAACCCAGT
TGACATAAGCCTGTTCGGTTCGTAAACTGTAATGCAAGTAGCGTATGCGCTCAAAACTGGATGGCTTTCT
TGCCGCCAAGGATCTGATGGCGCAGGGGATCAAGATCTGATCAAGAGACAGGATGAGGATCGTTTCGCAT
GATTGAACAAGATGGATTGCACGCAGGTTCTCCGGCCGCTTGGGTGGAGAGGCTATTCGGCTATGACTGG
GCACAACAGACAATCGGCTGCTCTGATGCCGCCGTGTTCCGGCTGTCAGCGCAGGGGCGCCCGGTTCTTT
TTGTCAAGACCGACCTGTCCGGTGCCCTGAATGAACTGCAGGACGAGGCAGCGCGGCTATCGTGGCTGGC
CACGACGGGCGTTCCTTGCGCAGCTGTGCTCGACGTTGTCACTGAAGCGGGAAGGGACTGGCTGCTATTG
GGCGAAGTGCCGGGGCAGGATCTCCTGTCATCTCACCTTGCTCCTGCCGAGAAAGTATCCATCATGGCTG
ATGCAATGCGGCGGCTGCATACGCTTGATCCGGCTACCTGCCCATTCGACCACCAAGCGAAACATCGCAT
CGAGCGAGCACGTACTCGGATGGAAGCCGGTCTTGTCGATCAGGATGATCTGGACGAAGAGCATCAGGGG
CTCGCGCCAGCCGAACTGTTCGCCAGGCTCAAGGCGCGCATGCCCGACGGCGAGGATCTCGTCGTGACCC
ATGGCGATGCCTGCTTGCCGAATATCATGGTGGAAAATGGCCGCTTTTCTGGATTCATCGACTGTGGCCG
GCTGGGTGTGGCGGACCGCTATCAGGACATAGCGTTGGCTACCCGTGATATTGCTGAAGAGCTTGGCGGC
GAATGGGCTGACCGCTTCCTCGTGCTTTACGGTATCGCCGCTCCCGATTCGCAGCGCATCGCCTTCTATC
GCCTTCTTGACGAGTTCTTCTGAGCGGGACTCTGGGGTTCGAAATGACTCGAGCATCAGCTTCAAAAGCG
CTCTGAAGTTCCTATACTTTCTAGAGAATAGGAACTTCGGAATAGGTACTTCAAGATCCCCAATTCGAGC
TCATCGTCCGGGCCGCAAGCTCCTAGCGGCGGATTTGTCCTACTCAGGAGAGCGTTCACCGACAAACAAC
AGATAAAACGAAAGGCCCAGTCTTTCGACTGAGCCTTTCGTTTTATTTGATGCCTCAAGCTAGAGAGTCA
TTACCCCAGGCGTTTAAGGGCACCAATAACTGCCTTAAAAAAATTACGCCCCGCCCTGCCACTCATCGCA
GTCTAGCTTGGATTCTCACCAATAAAAAACGCCCGGCGGCAACCGAGCGTTCTGAACAAATCCAGATGGA
GTTCTGAGGTCATTACTGGATCTATCAACAGGAGTCCAAGCTCAGCTAATTAAGCTAGCTTATCGATACC
GTCGACCTCGAACCCCACGCCCCTCTTTAATACGACGGGCAATTTGCACTTCAGAAAATGAAGAGTTTGC
TTTAGCCATAACAAAAGTCCAGTATGCTTTTTCACAGCATAACTGGACTGATTTCAGTTTACAACTATTC
TGTCTAGTTTAAGACTTTATTGTCATAGTTTAGATCTATTTTGTTCAGTTTAAGACTTTATTGTCCGCCC
ACACCTGCTTACGCAGGGCATCCATTTATTACTCAACCGTAACCGATTTTGCCAGGTTACGCGGCTGGTC
CTCTAGCTGGCGTAATAGCGAAGAGGCCCGCACCGATCGCCCTTCCCAACAGTTGCGCAGCCTGAATGGC
GAATGGCGCCTGATGCGGTATTTTCTCCTTACGCATCTGTGCGGTATTTCACACCGCATATGGTGCACTC
TCAGTACAATCTGCTCTGATGCCGCATAGTTAAGCCAGCCCCGACACCCGCCAACACCCGCTGACGCGCC
CTGACGGGCTTGTCTGCTCCCGGCATCCGCTTACAGACAAGCTGTGACCGTCTCCGGGAGCTGCATGTGT
CAGAGGTTTTCACCGTCGTCACCGAAACGCGCGAGACGAAAGGGCCTCGTGATACGCCTATTTTTATAGG
TTAATGTCATGATAATAATGGTTTCTTAGACGTCAGGTGGCACTTTTCGGGGAAATGTGCGCGGAACCCC
TATTTGTTTATTTTTCTAAATACATTCAAATATGTATCCGCTCATGAGACAATAACCCTGATAAATGCTT
CAATAATATTGAAAAAGGAAGAGTATGAGTATTCAACATTTCCGTGTCGCCCTTATTCCCTTTTTTGCGG
CATTTTGCCTTCCTGTTTTTGCTCACCCAGAAACGCTGGTGAAAGTAAAAGATGCTGAAGATCAGTTGGG
TGCACGAGTGGGTTACATCGAACTGGATCTCAACAGCGGTAAGATCCTTGAGAGTTTTCGCCCCGAAGAA
CGTTTTCCAATGATGAGCACTTTTAAAGTTCTGCTATGTGGCGCGGTATTATCCCGTATTGACGCCGGGC
AAGAGCAACTCGGTCGCCGCATACACTATTCTCAGAATGACTTGGTTGAGTACTCACCAGTCACAGAAAA
GCATCTTACGGATGGCATGACAGTAAGAGAATTATGCAGTGCTGCCATAACCATGAGTGATAACACTGCG
GCCAACTTACTTCTGACAACGATCGGAGGACCGAAGGAGCTAACCGCTTTTTTGCACAACATGGGGGATC
ATGTAACTCGCCTTGATCGTTGGGAACCGGAGCTGAATGAAGCCATACCAAACGACGAGCGTGACACCAC
GATGCCTGTAGCAATGGCAACAACGTTGCGCAAACTATTAACTGGCGAACTACTTACTCTAGCTTCCCGG
CAACAATTAATAGACTGGATGGAGGCGGATAAAGTTGCAGGACCACTTCTGCGCTCGGCCCTTCCGGCTG
GCTGGTTTATTGCTGATAAATCTGGAGCCGGTGAGCGTGGGTCCCGCGGTATCATTGCAGCACTGGGGCC
AGATGGTAAGCCCTCCCGTATCGTAGTTATCTACACGACGGGGAGTCAGGCAACTATGGATGAACGAAAT
AGACAGATCGCTGAGATAGGTGCCTCACTGATTAAGCATTGGTAACTGTCAGACCAAGTTTACTCATATA
TACTTTAGATTGATTTAAAACTTCATTTTTAATTTAAAAGGATCTAGGTGAAGATCCTTTTTGATAATCT
CATGACCAAAATCCCTTAACGTGAGTTTTCGTTCCACTGAGCGTCAGACCCCGTAGAAAAGATCAAAGGC
AGTTATTGGTGCCTCACTGATTAAGCATTGGTAACTGTCAGACCAAGTTTACTCATATATACTTTAGATT
GATTTAAAACTTCATTTTTAATTTTTGCGGCCGCAAGATCCGGCCACGATGCGTCCGGCGTAGAGGATCT
GAAGATCAGCAGTTCAACCTGTTGATAGTACGTACTAAGCTCTCATGTTTCACGTACTAAGCTCTCATGT
TTAACGTACTAAGCTCTCATGTTTAACGAACTAAACCCTCATGGCTAACGTACTAAGCTCTCATGGCTAA
CGTACTAAGCTCTCATGTTTCACGTACTAAGCTCTCATGTTTGAACAATAAAATTAATATAAATCAGCAA
CTTAAATAGCCTCTAAGGTTTTAAGTTTTATAAGAAAAAAAAGAATATATAAGGCTTTTAAAGCTTTTAA
GGTTTAACGGTTGTGGACAACAAGCCAGGGATGTAACGCACTGAGAAGCCCTTAGAGCCTCTCAAAGCAA
TTTTGAGTGACACAGGAACACTTAACGGCTGACATGGGAATTAGCCATGGCATCACAGTATCGTGATGAC
AGAGGCAGGGAGTGCGGCCTTTTTACGGTTCCTGGCCTTTTGCTGGCCTTTTGCTCACATGTTCTTTCCT
GCGTTATCAGGGGATTCCTTAAGGTATACTTTCCGCTGCATAACCCTGCTTCGGGGTCATTATAGCGATT
TTTTCGGTATATCCATCCTTTTTCGCACGATATACAGGATTTTGCCAAAGGGTTCGTGTAGACTTTCCTT
GGTGTATCCAACGGCGTCAGCCGGGCAGGATAGGTGAAGTAGGCCCACCCGCGAGCGGGTGTTCCTTCTT
CACTGTCCCTTATTCGCACCTGGCGGTGCTCAACGGGAATCCTGCTCTGCGAGGCTGGCCGATAAGCTCT
GATACCGCTCGCCGCAGCCGAACGACCGAGCGCAGCGGGTCAGTGAGCGAGGAAGCGGAAGAGCCCAAAC
ATAACAGGAAGAAAAATGCCCCGCTGTGGGCGGACAAAATAGTTGGGAACTGGGAGGGGTGGAAATGGAG
TTTTTAAGGATTATTTAGGGAAGAGTGACAAAATAGATGGGAACTGGGTGTAGCGTCGTAAGCTAATACG
AAAATTAAAAATGACAAAATAGTTTGGAACTAGATTTCACTTATCTGGTTCTTGAGGCGGTTAAAAGAGC
CGTACTCTTCTCCGATGTCGACTAGGCCATGATGCTCATTCTGTGGGACCAAAACGAAAAAACACCCTTT
CGGGTGTCTTTTCTGGAATTTGGTACCGAGGCTGCAAGTCCCATTAAGGAGGCGCGCCTTATTACAGATC
TTCCTCAGAGATGAGCTTCTGTTCCAGATCTTCTTCTGAAATCAACTTTTGTTCCAGATCTTCTTCAGAG
ATGAGTTTCTGCTCCGCGGCCGCGTCACCTCCTAGCTGACTCAAATCAATGCGTGTTTCATAAAGACCAG
TGATGGATTGATGGATAAGAGTGGCATCTAAAACTTCTTTTGTAGACGTATATCGTTTACGATCAATTGT
TGTATCAAAATATTTAAAAGCAGCGGGAGCTCCAAGATTCGTCAACGTAAATAAATGAATAATATTTTCT
GCTTGTTCACGTATTGGTTTGTCTCTATGTTTGTTATATGCACTAAGAACTTTATCTAAATTGGCATCTG
CTAAAATAACACGCTTAGAAAATTCACTGATTTGCTCAATAATCTCATCTAAATAATGCTTATGCTGCTC
CACAAACAATTGTTTTTGTTCGTTATCTTCTGGACTACCCTTCAACTTTTCATAATGACTAGCTAAATAT
AAAAAATTCACATATTTGCTTGGCAGAGCCAGCTCATTTCCTTTTTGTAATTCTCCGGCACTAGCCAGCA
TCCGTTTACGACCGTTTTCTAACTCAAAAAGACTATATTTAGGTAGTTTAATGATTAAGTCTTTTTTAAC
TTCCTTATATCCTTTAGCTTCTAAAAAGTCAATCGGATTTTTTTCAAAGGAACTTCTTTCCATAATTGTG
ATCCCTAGTAACTCTTTAACGGATTTTAACTTCTTCGATTTCCCTTTTTCCACCTTAGCAACCACTAGGA
CTGAATAAGCTACCGTTGGACTATCAAAACCACCATATTTTTTTGGATCCCAGTCTTTTTTACGAGCAAT
AAGCTTGTCCGAATTTCTTTTTGGTAAAATTGACTCCTTGGAGAATCCGCCTGTCTGTACTTCTGTTTTC
TTGACAATATTGACTTGGGGCATGGACAATACTTTGCGCACTGTGGCAAAATCTCGCCCTTTATCCCAGA
CAATTTCTCCAGTTTCCCCATTAGTTTCGATTAGAGGGCGTTTGCGAATCTCTCCATTTGCAAGTGTAAT
TTCTGTTTTGAAGAAGTTCATGATATTAGAGTAAAAGAAATATTTTGCGGTTGCTTTGCCTATTTCTTGC
TCAGACTTAGCAATCATTTTACGAACATCATAAACTTTATAATCACCATAGACAAACTCCGATTCAAGTT
TTGGATATTTCTTAATCAAAGCAGTTCCAACGACGGCATTTAGATACGCATCATGGGCATGATGGTAATT
GTTAATCTCACGTACTTTATAGAATTGGAAATCTTTTCGGAAGTCAGAAACTAATTTAGATTTTAAGGTA
ATCACTTTAACCTCTCGAATAAGTTTATCATTTTCATCGTATTTAGTATTCATGCGACTATCCAAAATTT
GTGCCACATGCTTAGTGATTTGGCGAGTTTCAACCAATTGGCGTTTGATAAAACCAGCTTTATCAAGTTC
ACTCAAACCTCCACGTTCAGCTTTCGTTAAATTATCAAACTTACGTTGAGTGATTAACTTGGCGTTTAGA
AGTTGTCTCCAATAGTTTTTCATCTTTTTGACTACTTCTTCACTTGGAACGTTATCCGATTTACCACGAT
TTTTATCAGAACGCGTTAAGACCTTATTGTCTATTGAATCGTCTTTAAGGAAACTTTGTGGAACAATGGC
ATCGACATCATAATCACTTAAACGATTAATATCTAATTCTTGGTCCACATACATGTCTCTTCCATTTTGG
AGATAATAGAGATAGAGCTTTTCATTTTGCAATTGAGTATTTTCAACAGGATGCTCTTTAAGAATCTGAC
TTCCTAATTCTTTGATACCTTCTTCGATTCGTTTCATACGCTCTCGCGAATTTTTCTGGCCCTTTTGAGT
TGTCTGATTTTCACGTGCCATTTCAATAACGATATTTTCTGGCTTATGCCGCCCCATTACTTTGACCAAT
TCATCAACAACTTTTACAGTCTGTAAAATACCTTTTTTAATAGCAGGGCTACCAGCTAAATTTGCAATAT
GTTCATGTAAACTATCGCCTTGTCCAGACACTTGTGCTTTTTGAATATCTTCTTTAAATGTCAAACTATC
ATCATGGATCAGCTGCATAAAATTGCGATTGGCAAAACCATCTGATTTCAAAAAATCTAATATTGTTTTG
CCAGATTGCTTATCCCTAATACCATTAATCAATTTTCGAGACAAACGTCCCCAACCAGTATAACGGCGAC
GTTTAAGCTGTTTCATCACCTTATCATCAAAGAGGTGAGCATATGTTTTAAGTCTTTCCTCAATCATCTC
CCTATCTTCAAATAAGGTCAATGTTAAAACAATATCCTCTAAGATATCTTCATTTTCTTCATTATCCAAA
AAATCTTTATCTTTAATAATTTTTAGCAAATCATGGTAGGTACCTAATGAAGCATTAAATCTATCTTCAA
CTCCTGAAATTTCAACACTATCAAAACATTCTATTTTTTTGAAATAATCTTCTTTTAATTGCTTAACGGT
TACTTTTCGATTTGTTTTGAAGAGTAAATCAACAATGGCTTTCTTCTGTTCACCTGAAAGAAATGCTGGT
TTTCGCATTCCTTCAGTAACATATTTGACCTTTGTCAATTCGTTATAAACCGTAAAATACTCATAAAGCA
AACTATGTTTTGGTAGTACTTTTTCATTTGGAAGATTTTTATCAAAGTTTGTCATGCGTTCAATAAATGA
TTGAGCTGAAGCACCTTTATCGACAACTTCTTCAAAATTCCATGGGGTAATTGTTTCTTCAGACTTCCGA
GTCATCCATGCAAAACGACTATTGCCACGCGCCAATGGACCAACATAATAAGGGATTCGAAAAGTCAAGA
TTTTTTCAATCTTCTCACGATTGTCTTTTAAAAATGGATAAAAATCTTCTTGTCGTCTCAAAATAGCATG
CAGCTCACCCAAGTGAATTTGATGGGGAATAGAGCCGTTGTCAAAGGTCCGTTGCTTGCGCAGCAAATCT
TCACGATTTAGTTTCACCAATAATTCCTCAGTACCATCCATTTTTTCTAAAATTGGTTTGATAAATTTAT
AAAATTCTTCTTGGCTAGCTCCCCCATCAATATAACCTGCATATCCGTTTTTTGATTGATCAAAAAAGAT
TTCTTTATACTTTTCTGGAAGTTGTTGTCGAACTAAAGCTTTTAAAAGAGTCAAGTCTTGATGATGTTCA
TCGTAGCGTTTAATCATTGAAGCTGATAGGGGAGCCTTAGTTATTTCAGTATTTACTCTTAGGATATCTG
AAAGTAAAATAGCATCTGATAAATTCTTAGCTGCCAAAAACAAATCAGCATATTGATCTCCAATTTGCGC
CAATAAATTATCTAAATCATCATCGTAAGTATCTTTTGAAAGCTGTAATTTAGCATCTTCTGCCAAATCA
AAATTTGATTTAAAATTAGGGGTCAAACCCAATGACAAAGCAATGAGATTCCCAAATAAGCCATTTTTCT
TCTCACCGGGGAGCTGAGCAATGAGATTTTCTAATCGTCTTGATTTACTCAATCGTGCAGAAAGAATCGC
TTTAGCATCTACTCCACTTGCGTTAATAGGGTTTTCTTCAAATAATTGATTGTAGGTTTGTACCAACTGG
ATAAATAGTTTGTCCACATCACTATTATCAGGATTTAAATCTCCCTCAATCAAAAAATGACCACGAAACT
TAATCATATGCGCTAAGGCCAAATAGATTAAGCGCAAATCCGCTTTATCAGTAGAATCTACCAATTTTTT
TCGCAGATGATAGATAGTTGGATATTTCTCATGATAAGCAACTTCATCTACTATATTTCCAAAAATAGGA
TGACGTTCATGCTTCTTATCTTCTTCCACCAAAAAAGACTCTTCAAGTCGATGAAAGAAACTATCATCTA
CTTTCGCCATCTCATTTGAAAAAATCTCCTGTAGATAACAAATACGATTCTTCCGACGTGTATACCTTCT
ACGAGCTGTCCGTTTGAGACGAGTCGCTTCCGCTGTCTCTCCACTGTCAAATAAAAGAGCCCCTATAAGA
TTTTTTTTGATACTGTGGCGGTCTGTATTTCCCAGAACCTTGAACTTTTTAGACGGAACCTTATATTCAT
CAGTGATCACCGCCCATCCGACGCTATTTGTGCCGATAGCTAAGCCTATTGAGTATTTCTTATCCATACT
AGTTTTCCTGTGTGAAACCTGCTGATGTGCTCAGTATCTTGTTATCCGCTCACAATGTCAATGTTATCCG
CTCACATTTATAATATTTTATCTGATTAATAAGATGATCTTCTTGAGATCGTTTTGGTCTGCGCGTAATC
TCTTGCTCTGAAAACGAAAAAACCGCCTTGCAGGGCGGTTTTTCGAAGGTTCTCTGAGCTACCAACTCTT
TGAACCGAGGTAACTGGCTTGGTGATAAGCTGTCAAACCAGATCAATTCGCACTAGTCTGCAGACGTAAA
AAAAGCGGCGTGGTTAGCCGCTTTTTTAATTGCCGGAGCGCAATAAAAAAGCCCCCGGAAGGTGATCTTC
CGGGGGCTTTCTCATGCGTTGCTTGTATTGAAAATGGGGGCCATGCCTACCTATCTGCCTCCCGGGAAGC
GGCATGCATTTACGTT
